>Addgene plasmid #43656 | III-GTCC | depositor partial sequence | sequence record 58921 | III-GTCC sequence 426 bps
CGTCTCGGCTCACCCCAGAGCAGGTCGTGGCAATCGCGAGCAATAACGGCGGAAAACAGGCTTTGGAAAC
GGTGCAGAGGCTCCTTCCAGTGCTGTGCCAAGCGCACGGACTGACCCCAGAGCAGGTCGTGGCCATTGCC
TCGAATGGAGGGGGCAAACAGGCGTTGGAAACCGTACAACGATTGCTGCCGGTGCTGTGCCAAGCGCACG
GCCTCACCCCAGAGCAGGTCGTGGCGATCGCAAGCCACGACGGAGGAAAGCAAGCCTTGGAAACAGTACA
GAGGCTGTTGCCTGTGCTGTGCCAAGCGCACGGATTAACCCCAGAGCAGGTCGTGGCGATCGCAAGCCAC
GACGGAGGAAAGCAAGCCTTGGAAACAGTACAGAGGCTGTTGCCTGTGCTGTGCCAAGCGCACGGACTCA
GAGACG
