>Addgene plasmid #43656 | III-GTCC | addgene partial sequence | sequence record 61739 | M13-F20 5'-TGTAAAACGACGGCCAGT-3'
CGAATTGGGCCCTCTAGATGCATGCTCGAGCGGCCGCCAGTGTGATGGATATCTGCAGAATTCGCCCTTG
ATGCCGTCCTAGCGCGTCTCGGCTCACCCCAGAGCAGGTCGTGGCAATCGCGAGCAATAACGGCGGAAAA
CAGGCTTTGGAAACGGTGCAGAGGCTCCTTCCAGTGCTGTGCCAAGCGCACGGACTGACCCCAGAGCAGG
TCGTGGCCATTGCCTCGAATGGAGGGGGCAAACAGGCGTTGGAAACCGTACAACGATTGCTGCCGGTGCT
GTGCCAAGCGCACGGCCTCACCCCAGAGCAGGTCGTGGCGATCGCAAGCCACGACGGAGGAAAGCAAGCC
TTGGAAACAGTACAGAGGCTGTTGCCTGTGCTGTGCCAAGCGCACGGATTAACCCCAGAGCAGGTCGTGG
CGATCGCAAGCCACGACGGAGGAAAGCAAGCCTTGGAAACAGTACAGAGGCTGTTGCCTGTGCTGTGCCA
AGCGCACGGACTCAGAGACGTGGGCACAGGAAAGATACTTAAGGGCGAATTCCAGCACACTGGCGGCCGT
TACTAGTGGATCCGAGCTCGGTACCAAGCTTGATGCATAGCTTGAGTATTCTATAGTGTCACCTAAATAG
CTTGGCGTAATCATGGTCATAGCTGTTTCCTGTGTGAAATTGTTATCCGCTCACAATTCCACACAACATA
CGAGCCGGAAGCATAAAGTGTAAAGCCTGGGGTGCCTAATGAGTGAGCTAACTCACATTAATTGCGTTGC
GCTCACTGCCCGCTTTCCAGTCGGGAAACCTGTCGTGCCAGCTGCATTAATGAATCGGCCAACGCGCGGG
GAGAGGCGGTTTGCGTATTGGGCGCTCTTCCGCTTCCTCGCT
