[The description below was written by a language model from this plasmid's Addgene catalogue record.]
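Description:
III-GTCC is a bacterial cloning plasmid built on the commercial pCRII-TOPO backbone (about 4 kb without insert), into which a 426 bp synthetic fragment was introduced by TOPO cloning. It is a high-copy plasmid maintained in E. coli and carries both ampicillin and kanamycin resistance, so either or both drugs can be used for selection. The insert sits between the T7 and M13-reverse priming sites of the vector, which are the sites recorded for sequence verification. No feature table is available, so other backbone elements are not itemised in the record.

The plasmid comes from a TALEN genome-editing system developed for making human stem cell-based disease models. The record gives no functional description of the insert beyond its name, synthetic origin and size. The name suggests a pre-assembled block of four TALE repeat units specifying the bases G, T, C and C, with "III" indicating its position in an ordered assembly series. A 426 bp insert is roughly consistent with four TALE repeats plus flanking sequence, but this reading is an inference, not a recorded fact. On that interpretation, the plasmid would be one member of a library of repeat modules. These would be excised or amplified and joined in order to build a custom TALE DNA-binding array, which is then fused to a nuclease domain in a separate expression vector. The record lists no eukaryotic promoter, tag, reporter or nuclease domain, consistent with III-GTCC being a storage and assembly component and not an expression construct.
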