Addgene plasmid #43656: III-GTCC
Depositing lab: Chad Cowan & Kiran Musunuru. Depositing organization: Harvard University. Publication: A TALEN Genome-Editing System for Generating Human Stem Cell-Based Disease Models. Ding Q, Lee YK, Schaefer EA, Peters DT, Veres A, Kim K, Kuperwasser N, Motola DL, Meissner TB, Hendriks WT, Trevisan M, Gupta RM, Moisan A, Banks E, Friesen M, Schinzel RT, Xia F, Tang A, Xia Y, Figueroa E, Wann A, Ahfeldt T, Daheron L, Zhang F, Rubin LL, Peng LF, Chung RT, Musunuru K, Cowan CA. Cell Stem Cell. 2012 Dec 12. pii: S1934-5909(12)00645-5. doi: 10.1016/j.stem.2012.11.011. PubMed 23246482.
Backbone
  Vector backbone: pCRII-TOPO
  Backbone manufacturer: Invitrogen
  Backbone size w/o insert (bp): 3973
  Vector type: Bacterial Cloning
Growth in bacteria
  Bacterial resistance: Ampicillin and Kanamycin, 100 & 50 μg/mL
  Growth temperature: 37°C
  Growth strain: Top10
  Copy number: High Copy
Gene/Insert
  Gene/Insert name: III-GTCC
  Species: Synthetic
  Insert size (bp): 426
  Cloning method: TOPO Cloning
  Sequencing primers: 5′ T7; 3′ M13-rev
Terms and licenses: Academic/Nonprofit Terms; Industry Terms: Not Available to Industry
How to cite: III-GTCC was a gift from Chad Cowan & Kiran Musunuru (Addgene plasmid # 43656 ; http://n2t.net/addgene:43656 ; RRID:Addgene_43656)
